Addgene plasmid #68628: pMpGWB300
Purpose: (Empty Backbone) MCS-containing binary vector designed for transgenic research with Marchantia polymorpha as well as other plants
Depositing lab: Takayuki Kohchi. Depositing organization: Kyoto University, Graduate School of Biostudies. Publication: Development of Gateway Binary Vector Series with Four Different Selection Markers for the Liverwort Marchantia polymorpha. Ishizaki K, Nishihama R, Ueda M, Inoue K, Ishida S, Nishimura Y, Shikanai T, Kohchi T. PLoS One. 2015 Sep 25;10(9):e0138876. doi: 10.1371/journal.pone.0138876. eCollection 2015. PONE-D-15-25288 PubMed 26406247.
Backbone
  Vector backbone: pGWB400
  Backbone manufacturer: Tsuyoshi Nakagawa, Shimane University
  Backbone size (bp): 9135
  Modifications to backbone: The proNOS:nptII:terNOS marker cassette was replaced with pro35Sx2:mALS:ter35S.
  Vector type: Plant Expression
  Selectable markers: Chlorsulfuron
Growth in bacteria
  Bacterial resistance: Spectinomycin, 50 μg/mL
  Growth temperature: 37°C
  Growth strain: DH5alpha
  Copy number: High Copy
Gene/Insert
  Cloning method: Restriction Enzyme
Terms and licenses: Academic/Nonprofit Terms; Industry Terms: Not Available to Industry
How to cite: pMpGWB300 was a gift from Takayuki Kohchi (Addgene plasmid # 68628 ; http://n2t.net/addgene:68628 ; RRID:Addgene_68628)
