[The description below was written by a language model from this plasmid's Addgene catalogue record and pLannotate feature annotations shown in this document.]
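Description:
pMpGWB300 is an empty binary vector for Agrobacterium-mediated plant transformation, built on the pGWB400 backbone and intended for transgenic work in the liverwort Marchantia polymorpha as well as other plants. It is a shuttle plasmid. A high-copy ColE1/pUC-type origin with the pBR322 bom region supports propagation in E. coli. The pVS1 oriV, RepA and StaA functions provide replication and stable maintenance in Agrobacterium. Bacterial selection is by spectinomycin through an aadA (SmR) aminoglycoside adenylyltransferase gene, which sits downstream of a class 1 integron Pc promoter fragment and a short gentamicin-resistance remnant. The catalogue lists the backbone as 9,135 bp, while the deposited full sequence is 10,455 nt.

The T-DNA is bounded by nopaline-type right and left border repeats. Near the right border lies a pUC18/19-style multiple cloning site embedded in a lacZα fragment, with the lac promoter, operator and CAP site nearby and a NOS terminator adjacent to the MCS. No plant promoter is annotated at the cloning site, so an insert placed there by restriction cloning would apparently need to carry its own promoter, with the NOS terminator available for polyadenylation. Toward the left border is the plant selection cassette, which replaces the original proNOS:nptII:terNOS marker. In it, an enhanced CaMV 35S promoter with a duplicated enhancer drives a mutated acetolactate synthase gene (mALS), followed by the CaMV poly(A) signal. The annotation software matched this gene to tobacco ALS SURB by homology. The cassette confers chlorsulfuron resistance on transformed plants. The vector belongs to a series offering four different selection markers, which the record describes as a Gateway binary vector series, although this member is the MCS-containing version and no att sites are annotated.
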