Features (pLannotate 1.2.2; 21 found; start..end, strand, type, name):
     54..78      -  misc_feature   RB T-DNA repeat: right border repeat from nopaline C58 T-DNA
    144..298     -  CDS            lacZα (fragment): LacZα fragment of β-galactosidase; lacZ fragment
    301..356     -  misc_feature   MCS: pUC18/19 multiple cloning site
    362..614     +  terminator     NOS terminator: nopaline synthase terminator and poly(A) signal
    672..688     -  protein_bind   lac operator: The lac repressor binds to the lac operator to inhibit transcription in E. coli. This inhibition can be relieved by adding lactose or isopropyl-β-D-thiogalactopyranoside (IPTG). lac repressor encoded by lacI
    696..726     -  promoter       lac promoter: promoter for the E. coli lac operon
    741..762     -  protein_bind   CAP binding site: CAP binding activates transcription in the presence of cAMP. E. coli catabolite activator protein
    847..1022    -  polyA_signal   CaMV poly(A) signal: cauliflower mosaic virus polyadenylation signal
   1033..2778    -  CDS            ALS SURB (fragment): ILVB2_TOBAC - Experimental evidence at protein level: Swiss-Prot protein existence level 1. From Nicotiana tabacum (Common tobacco).
   3106..3782    -  promoter       CaMV 35S promoter (enhanced): cauliflower mosaic virus 35S promoter with a duplicated enhancer region
   3977..4001    -  misc_feature   LB T-DNA repeat: left border repeat from nopaline C58 T-DNA
   4260..4283    +  promoter       Pc promoter (fragment): intI1 (promoter lies within the coding sequence); class 1 integron promoter
   4459..4515    +  CDS            GmR (fragment): gentamycin acetyltransferase; aacC1; confers resistance to gentamycin
   4526..5313    +  CDS            SmR (fragment): aminoglycoside adenylyltransferase (Murphy, 1985); aadA; confers resistance to spectinomycin and streptomycin
   5559..6147    +  rep_origin     ori: high-copy-number ColE1/pMB1/pBR322/pUC origin of replication
   6333..6473    -  misc_feature   bom: basis of mobility region from pBR322
   6575..6614    -  CDS            rop (fragment): Rop protein, which maintains plasmids at low copy number; rop
   6817..7011    -  rep_origin     pVS1 oriV: origin of replication for the Pseudomonas plasmid pVS1 (Heeb et al., 2000)
   7077..8150    -  CDS            pVS1 RepA: replication protein from the Pseudomonas plasmid pVS1 (Heeb et al., 2000)
   8579..9208    -  CDS            pVS1 StaA: stability protein from the Pseudomonas plasmid pVS1 (Heeb et al., 2000)
   9768..10169   -  CDS            Y4CG_SINFN (fragment): Protein inferred from homology: Swiss-Prot protein existence level 3. From Sinorhizobium fredii (strain NBRC 101917 / NGR234).
>Addgene plasmid #68628 | pMpGWB300 | depositor full sequence | sequence record 121497 | pMpGWB300 sequence 10455 bps
TTTCACGCCCTTTTAAATATCCGATTATTCTAATAAACGCTCTTTTCTCTTAGGTTTACCCGCCAATATA
TCCTGTCAAACACTGATAGTTTAAACTGAAGGCGGGAAACGACAATCTGATCCAAGCTCAAGCTGCTCTA
GCATTCGCCATTCAGGCTGCGCAACTGTTGGGAAGGGCGATCGGTGCGGGCCTCTTCGCTATTACGCCAG
CTGGCGAAAGGGGGATGTGCTGCAAGGCGATTAAGTTGGGTAACGCCAGGGTTTTCCCAGTCACGACGTT
GTAAAACGACGGCCAGTGCCAAGCTTGCATGCCTGCAGGTCGACTCTAGAGGATCCCCGGGTACCGAGCT
CGAATTTCCCCGATCGTTCAAACATTTGGCAATAAAGTTTCTTAAGATTGAATCCTGTTGCCGGTCTTGC
GATGATTATCATATAATTTCTGTTGAATTACGTTAAGCATGTAATAATTAACATGTAATGCATGACGTTA
TTTATGAGATGGGTTTTTATGATTAGAGTCCCGCAATTATACATTTAATACGCGATAGAAAACAAAATAT
AGCGCGCAAACTAGGATAAATTATCGCGCGCGGTGTCATCTATGTTACTAGATCGGGAATTGGTTCCGGA
ACCAATTCGTAATCATGGTCATAGCTGTTTCCTGTGTGAAATTGTTATCCGCTCACAATTCCACACAACA
TACGAGCCGGAAGCATAAAGTGTAAAGCCTGGGGTGCCTAATGAGTGAGCTAACTCACATTAGGCTGAAT
TAGGCGCGCCTATTTCTGAATTCAACACATTGCGGACGTTTTTAATGTACTGAATTAACGCCGAATTAAT
TCGGGGGATCTGGATTTTAGTACTGGATTTTGGTTTTAGGAATTAGAAATTTTATTGATAGAAGTATTTT
ACAAATACAAATACATACTAAGGGTTTCTTATATGCTCAACACATGAGCGAAACCCTATAGGAACCCTAA
ATTCCCTTATCTGGGAACTACTCACACATTATTATGGAGAAACTCGAAGTTAGTATATAGTCCTTCCATC
ACCCTCTGTGATAATCTCCTTAAAACTTGCTCCCCCAGGAATCATAGGCAGAACGTGCTCCTGGTGGGGA
ACTATCACATCCAGTAAATAAGGACCGGGAGAATCTAGCATAGTTTGAATTGCTGCTCTTAGTTCATCCT
TCTTCACCACACGCGCATTTGGCACCTTGAAACCGTCTGCAACTGTACAGAAGTCGGGGTAGATCTGCTC
CTCGTGATCTGGATCACCTAAGTAAGTATGTGCTCTGTTGGCCTTGTAGAATCTATCCTCCAATTGTACG
ACCATTCCTAGATGTTGGTTGTTTAAGATCATGATCTTCACGGGTAACTTCTCCACAAAAATTGTAGCCA
ACTCCTGTACGTTCATCACAAAGCTACCATCGCCATCGATGTCGATCACAGGAATATCTGGTTGAGTTGC
GGCAGCCCCCAAAGCAGAAGGAAGTCCGAATCCCATGGCTCCAAGACCTCCAGATGTCAACCAACGCCGC
GGTTCGTTGTACTTGAACCACTGGGCTGCCCACATTTGATGTTGGCCAACACCAGTAGATATGATGGCAT
TTCCACCAGTGAGTTCGTACAGCGTCTGTATGGCAGATTGAGGAGCAATGGCATCCTCGAATACGGGAAA
CTTCATTGGCCATTTCTGCTTTTGTTCTTCTAGTTCTGCCACCCAGTTGGAGAAGTCGAAAGTCCTCTTT
TGACTCTTCAAGAGGGCATTGATTTCACTTAGCGCAGGTTTCACATCAGCACACATGGACACATGGGGCT
GTTTGTTCTTTCCAATTTCAGCAGGGTCAATATCGATATGAACGATGCTGGACCTGCTAGCAAAAGTCTC
CAGTTTACCAGTCACTCGATCGTCGAAACGCACTCCAAATGCCAACAACAGATCTGCTTGGTCCACGGCG
TAGTTGGCGTAAACAGTTCCATGCATTCCAAGCATTTTCAAACTTAATGGATCAGACTCGGGATACGCTC
CCAAACCCATTAAAGTCGATGTGATAGGAATTCCGGTAAGCTCGACAAATTCCCTCAACTCTTCGCTGGC
GTGATTGCAACCTCCTCCAGAATACACTACAGGCTTCTTAGAACTAGAAATGAGTCTTATAATCTGCTCG
ATTAACGTTGGTTCCGGTGGCCGAGGCAGTCGTTGTAAGTAGCCCTTCAGTTGCATTGGCTGAGACCAAT
CTGGAATAGCCATTTGCTGTTGCACGTCCTTGGGAATATCTACCAAGACTGGGCCCGGCCTACCTGAAGC
TGCCAAAAAGAAAGCCTCCCTGATTACGCGAGGGATGTCATCAATGTTCATAACAAGGTAATTGTGCTTG
GTGATCGATCTCGTAACCTCCACAATTGGAGTTTCTTGAAAAGCATCGGTACCAATCATCCTACTGGATA
CTTGACCTGTAATGGCCACTAGTGGCACACTGTCCAAGAGGGCATCAGCGAGCCCGGTAACAAGATTGGT
CGCTCCAGGACCGGATGTGGCTATACAAACCCCTACTCGTCCAGACGATTTAGCATAACCTTCAGCAGCG
AAAATCTCCCCCTGCTCGTGGCGACAGAGAATGTTGCGGATGCTGCTGGAACGTGTAAGAGCCTGGTGAA
TCTCCATAGACGCTCCGCCGGGATAAGCGAACACCGTTCTAATCCCTTCTCGCTCAAGAGCCTCCACCAA
AATGTCGGCTCCTTTGCGGGGCTCGTCATCCTTGTAGCGAGACTGAAAGTCGGACGGGGTTGGTGCAACG
AGTGACTTCCCGCTGCTAAGCCGTGGTCCACTCACATCGACTGCAGACTGGATCTTCTCGCTAACAGCTT
GGGCTTTCACTTCCAGTGAACGCTCAGTCTTCCGAGAGGTGTTGTATGCATGTCCCCTCAGAGCGGCTCC
CGAGAAGAAACCACTCCTCACCTTTAGCTCTTTAGCTCCCTTGCAACAAGACCTTGCCGATGGCTGCACC
TTCTCCAGGCTCGCTATGCTCAAAGGCACAGCTGCGCATCCACTAATTGACGCCATGCTCGAGAGAGATA
GATTTGTAGAGAGAGACTGGTGATTTCAGCGTGTCCTCTCCAAATGAAATGAACTTCCTTATATAGAGGA
AGGGTCTTGCGAAGGATAGTGGGATTGTGCGTCATCCCTTACGTCAGTGGAGATATCACATCAATCCACT
TGCTTTGAAGACGTGGTTGGAACGTCTTCTTTTTCCACGATGCTCCTCGTGGGTGGGGGTCCATCTTTGG
GACCACTGTCGGCAGAGGCATCTTGAACGATAGCCTTTCCTTTATCGCAATTATGGCATTTGTAGGTGCC
ACCTTCCTTTTCTACTGTCCTTTTGATGAAGTGACAGATAGCTGGGCAATGGAATCCGAGGAGGTTTCCC
GATATTACCCTTTGTTGAAAAGTCTCAATAGCCCTTTGGTCTTCTGAGACTGTATCTTTGATATTCTTGG
AGTAGACGAGAGTGTCGTGCTCCACCATGTTCACATCAATCCACTTGCTTTGAAGACGTGGTTGGAACGT
CTTCTTTTTCCACGATGCTCCTCGTGGGTGGGGGTCCATCTTTGGGACCACTGTCGGCAGAGGCATCTTG
AACGATAGCCTTTCCTTTATCGCAATGATGGCATTTGTAGGTGCCACCTTCCTTTTCTACTGTCCTTTTG
ATGAAGTGACAGATAGCTGGGCAATGGAATCCGAGGAGGTTTCCCGATATTACCCTTTGTTGAAAAGTCT
CAATAGCCCTTTGGTCTTCTGAGACTGTATCTTTGATATTCTTGGAGTAGACGAGAGTGTCGTGCTCCAC
CATGTTGGCAAGCTGCTCTAGCCAATACGCAAACCGAATTCAGAAATAAATTCAGCCTAATTCGGCGTTA
ATTCAGTACATTAAAAACGTCCGCAATGTGTTATTAAGTTGTCTAAGCGTCAATTTGTTTACACCACAAT
ATATCCTGCCACCAGCCAGCCAACAGCTCCCCGACCGGCAGCTCGGCACAAAATCACCACTCGATACAGG
CAGCCCATCAGTCCGGGACGGCGTCAGCGGGAGAGCCGTTGTAAGGCGGCAGACTTTGCTCATGTTACCG
ATGCTATTCGGAAGAACGGCAACTAAGCTGCCGGGTTTGAAACACGGATGATCTCGCGGAGGGTAGCATG
TTGATTGTAACGATGACAGAGCGTTGCTGCCTGTGATCAATTCGGGCACGAACCCAGTGGACATAAGCCT
GTTCGGTTCGTAAGCTGTAATGCAAGTAGCGTATGCGCTCACGCAACTGGTCCAGAACCTTGACCGAACG
CAGCGGTGGTAACGGCGCAGTGGCGGTTTTCATGGCTTGTTATGACTGTTTTTTTGGGGTACAGTCTATG
CCTCGGGCATCCAAGCAGCAAGCGCGTTACGCCGTGGGTCGATGTTTGATGTTATGGAGCAGCAACGATG
TTACGCAGCAGGGCAGTCGCCCTAAAACAAAGTTAAACATCATGGGGGAAGCGGTGATCGCCGAAGTATC
GACTCAACTATCAGAGGTAGTTGGCGTCATCGAGCGCCATCTCGAACCGACGTTGCTGGCCGTACATTTG
TACGGCTCCGCAGTGGATGGCGGCCTGAAGCCACACAGTGATATTGATTTGCTGGTTACGGTGACCGTAA
GGCTTGATGAAACAACGCGGCGAGCTTTGATCAACGACCTTTTGGAAACTTCGGCTTCCCCTGGAGAGAG
CGAGATTCTCCGCGCTGTAGAAGTCACCATTGTTGTGCACGACGACATCATTCCGTGGCGTTATCCAGCT
AAGCGCGAACTGCAATTTGGAGAATGGCAGCGCAATGACATTCTTGCAGGTATCTTCGAGCCAGCCACGA
TCGACATTGATCTGGCTATCTTGCTGACAAAAGCAAGAGAACATAGCGTTGCCTTGGTAGGTCCAGCGGC
GGAGGAACTCTTTGATCCGGTTCCTGAACAGGATCTATTTGAGGCGCTAAATGAAACCTTAACGCTATGG
AACTCGCCGCCCGACTGGGCTGGCGATGAGCGAAATGTAGTGCTTACGTTGTCCCGCATTTGGTACAGCG
CAGTAACCGGCAAAATCGCGCCGAAGGATGTCGCTGCCGACTGGGCAATGGAGCGCCTGCCGGCCCAGTA
TCAGCCCGTCATACTTGAAGCTAGACAGGCTTATCTTGGACAAGAAGAAGATCGCTTGGCCTCGCGCGCA
GATCAGTTGGAAGAATTTGTCCACTACGTGAAAGGCGAGATCACCAAGGTAGTCGGCAAATAATGTCTAG
CTAGAAATTCGTTCAAGCCGACGCCGCTTCGCGGCGCGGCTTAACTCAAGCGTTAGATGCACTAAGCACA
TAATTGCTCACAGCCAAACTATCAGGTCAAGTCTGCTTTTATTATTTTTAAGCGTGCATAATAAGCCCTA
CACAAATTGGGAGATATATCATGCATGACCAAAATCCCTTAACGTGAGTTTTCGTTCCACTGAGCGTCAG
ACCCCGTAGAAAAGATCAAAGGATCTTCTTGAGATCCTTTTTTTCTGCGCGTAATCTGCTGCTTGCAAAC
AAAAAAACCACCGCTACCAGCGGTGGTTTGTTTGCCGGATCAAGAGCTACCAACTCTTTTTCCGAAGGTA
ACTGGCTTCAGCAGAGCGCAGATACCAAATACTGTCCTTCTAGTGTAGCCGTAGTTAGGCCACCACTTCA
AGAACTCTGTAGCACCGCCTACATACCTCGCTCTGCTAATCCTGTTACCAGTGGCTGCTGCCAGTGGCGA
TAAGTCGTGTCTTACCGGGTTGGACTCAAGACGATAGTTACCGGATAAGGCGCAGCGGTCGGGCTGAACG
GGGGGTTCGTGCACACAGCCCAGCTTGGAGCGAACGACCTACACCGAACTGAGATACCTACAGCGTGAGC
TATGAGAAAGCGCCACGCTTCCCGAAGGGAGAAAGGCGGACAGGTATCCGGTAAGCGGCAGGGTCGGAAC
AGGAGAGCGCACGAGGGAGCTTCCAGGGGGAAACGCCTGGTATCTTTATAGTCCTGTCGGGTTTCGCCAC
CTCTGACTTGAGCGTCGATTTTTGTGATGCTCGTCAGGGGGGCGGAGCCTATGGAAAAACGCCAGCAACG
CGGCCTTTTTACGGTTCCTGGCCTTTTGCTGGCCTTTTGCTCACATGTTCTTTCCTGCGTTATCCCCTGA
TTCTGTGGATAACCGTATTACCGCCTTTGAGTGAGCTGATACCGCTCGCCGCAGCCGAACGACCGAGCGC
AGCGAGTCAGTGAGCGAGGAAGCGGAAGAGCGCCTGATGCGGTATTTTCTCCTTACGCATCTGTGCGGTA
TTTCACACCGCATATGGTGCACTCTCAGTACAATCTGCTCTGATGCCGCATAGTTAAGCCAGTATACACT
CCGCTATCGCTACGTGACTGGGTCATGGCTGCGCCCCGACACCCGCCAACACCCGCTGACGCGCCCTGAC
GGGCTTGTCTGCTCCCGGCATCCGCTTACAGACAAGCTGTGACCGTCTCCGGGAGCTGCATGTGTCAGAG
GTTTTCACCGTCATCACCGAAACGCGCGAGGCAGGGTGCCTTGATGTGGGCGCCGGCGGTCGAGTGGCGA
CGGCGCGGCTTGTCCGCGCCCTGGTAGATTGCCTGGCCGTAGGCCAGCCATTTTTGAGCGGCCAGCGGCC
GCGATAGGCCGACGCGAAGCGGCGGGGCGTAGGGAGCGCAGCGACCGAAGGGTAGGCGCTTTTTGCAGCT
CTTCGGCTGTGCGCTGGCCAGACAGTTATGCACAGGCCAGGCGGGTTTTAAGAGTTTTAATAAGTTTTAA
AGAGTTTTAGGCGGAAAAATCGCCTTTTTTCTCTTTTATATCAGTCACTTACATGTGTGACCGGTTCCCA
ATGTACGGCTTTGGGTTCCCAATGTACGGGTTCCGGTTCCCAATGTACGGCTTTGGGTTCCCAATGTACG
TGCTATCCACAGGAAAGAGACCTTTTCGACCTTTTTCCCCTGCTAGGGCAATTTGCCCTAGCATCTGCTC
CGTACATTAGGAACCGGCGGATGCTTCGCCCTCGATCAGGTTGCGGTAGCGCATGACTAGGATCGGGCCA
GCCTGCCCCGCCTCCTCCTTCAAATCGTACTCCGGCAGGTCATTTGACCCGATCAGCTTGCGCACGGTGA
AACAGAACTTCTTGAACTCTCCGGCGCTGCCACTGCGTTCGTAGATCGTCTTGAACAACCATCTGGCTTC
TGCCTTGCCTGCGGCGCGGCGTGCCAGGCGGTAGAGAAAACGGCCGATGCCGGGATCGATCAAAAAGTAA
TCGGGGTGAACCGTCAGCACGTCCGGGTTCTTGCCTTCTGTGATCTCGCGGTACATCCAATCAGCTAGCT
CGATCTCGATGTACTCCGGCCGCCCGGTTTCGCTCTTTACGATCTTGTAGCGGCTAATCAAGGCTTCACC
CTCGGATACCGTCACCAGGCGGCCGTTCTTGGCCTTCTTCGTACGCTGCATGGCAACGTGCGTGGTGTTT
AACCGAATGCAGGTTTCTACCAGGTCGTCTTTCTGCTTTCCGCCATCGGCTCGCCGGCAGAACTTGAGTA
CGTCCGCAACGTGTGGACGGAACACGCGGCCGGGCTTGTCTCCCTTCCCTTCCCGGTATCGGTTCATGGA
TTCGGTTAGATGGGAAACCGCCATCAGTACCAGGTCGTAATCCCACACACTGGCCATGCCGGCCGGCCCT
GCGGAAACCTCTACGTGCCCGTCTGGAAGCTCGTAGCGGATCACCTCGCCAGCTCGTCGGTCACGCTTCG
ACAGACGGAAAACGGCCACGTCCATGATGCTGCGACTATCGCGGGTGCCCACGTCATAGAGCATCGGAAC
GAAAAAATCTGGTTGCTCGTCGCCCTTGGGCGGCTTCCTAATCGACGGCGCACCGGCTGCCGGCGGTTGC
CGGGATTCTTTGCGGATTCGATCAGCGGCCGCTTGCCACGATTCACCGGGGCGTGCTTCTGCCTCGATGC
GTTGCCGCTGGGCGGCCTGCGCGGCCTTCAACTTCTCCACCAGGTCATCACCCAGCGCCGCGCCGATTTG
TACCGGGCCGGATGGTTTGCGACCGCTCACGCCGATTCCTCGGGCTTGGGGGTTCCAGTGCCATTGCAGG
GCCGGCAGACAACCCAGCCGCTTACGCCTGGCCAACCGCCCGTTCCTCCACACATGGGGCATTCCACGGC
GTCGGTGCCTGGTTGTTCTTGATTTTCCATGCCGCCTCCTTTAGCCGCTAAAATTCATCTACTCATTTAT
TCATTTGCTCATTTACTCTGGTAGCTGCGCGATGTATTCAGATAGCAGCTCGGTAATGGTCTTGCCTTGG
CGTACCGCGTACATCTTCAGCTTGGTGTGATCCTCCGCCGGCAACTGAAAGTTGACCCGCTTCATGGCTG
GCGTGTCTGCCAGGCTGGCCAACGTTGCAGCCTTGCTGCTGCGTGCGCTCGGACGGCCGGCACTTAGCGT
GTTTGTGCTTTTGCTCATTTTCTCTTTACCTCATTAACTCAAATGAGTTTTGATTTAATTTCAGCGGCCA
GCGCCTGGACCTCGCGGGCAGCGTCGCCCTCGGGTTCTGATTCAAGAACGGTTGTGCCGGCGGCGGCAGT
GCCTGGGTAGCTCACGCGCTGCGTGATACGGGACTCAAGAATGGGCAGCTCGTACCCGGCCAGCGCCTCG
GCAACCTCACCGCCGATGCGCGTGCCTTTGATCGCCCGCGACACGACAAAGGCCGCTTGTAGCCTTCCAT
CCGTGACCTCAATGCGCTGCTTAACCAGCTCCACCAGGTCGGCGGTGGCCCATATGTCGTAAGGGCTTGG
CTGCACCGGAATCAGCACGAAGTCGGCTGCCTTGATCGCGGACACAGCCAAGTCCGCCGCCTGGGGCGCT
CCGTCGATCACTACGAAGTCGCGCCGGCCGATGGCCTTCACGTCGCGGTCAATCGTCGGGCGGTCGATGC
CGACAACGGTTAGCGGTTGATCTTCCCGCACGGCCGCCCAATCGCGGGCACTGCCCTGGGGATCGGAATC
GACTAACAGAACATCGGCCCCGGCGAGTTGCAGGGCGCGGGCTAGATGGGTTGCGATGGTCGTCTTGCCT
GACCCGCCTTTCTGGTTAAGTACAGCGATAACCTTCATGCGTTCCCCTTGCGTATTTGTTTATTTACTCA
TCGCATCATATACGCAGCGACCGCATGACGCAAGCTGTTTTACTCAAATACACATCACCTTTTTAGACGG
CGGCGCTCGGTTTCTTCAGCGGCCAAGCTGGCCGGCCAGGCCGCCAGCTTGGCATCAGACAAACCGGCCA
GGATTTCATGCAGCCGCACGGTTGAGACGTGCGCGGGCGGCTCGAACACGTACCCGGCCGCGATCATCTC
CGCCTCGATCTCTTCGGTAATGAAAAACGGTTCGTCCTGGCCGTCCTGGTGCGGTTTCATGCTTGTTCCT
CTTGGCGTTCATTCTCGGCGGCCGCCAGGGCGTCGGCCTCGGTCAATGCGTCCTCACGGAAGGCACCGCG
CCGCCTGGCCTCGGTGGGCGTCACTTCCTCGCTGCGCTCAAGTGCGCGGTACAGGGTCGAGCGATGCACG
CCAAGCAGTGCAGCCGCCTCTTTCACGGTGCGGCCTTCCTGGTCGATCAGCTCGCGGGCGTGCGCGATCT
GTGCCGGGGTGAGGGTAGGGCGGGGGCCAAACTTCACGCCTCGGGCCTTGGCGGCCTCGCGCCCGCTCCG
GGTGCGGTCGATGATTAGGGAACGCTCGAACTCGGCAATGCCGGCGAACACGGTCAACACCATGCGGCCG
GCCGGCGTGGTGGTGTCGGCCCACGGCTCTGCCAGGCTACGCAGGCCCGCGCCGGCCTCCTGGATGCGCT
CGGCAATGTCCAGTAGGTCGCGGGTGCTGCGGGCCAGGCGGTCTAGCCTGGTCACTGTCACAACGTCGCC
AGGGCGTAGGTGGTCAAGCATCCTGGCCAGCTCCGGGCGGTCGCGCCTGGTGCCGGTGATCTTCTCGGAA
AACAGCTTGGTGCAGCCGGCCGCGTGCAGTTCGGCCCGTTGGTTGGTCAAGTCCTGGTCGTCGGTGCTGA
CGCGGGCATAGCCCAGCAGGCCAGCGGCGGCGCTCTTGTTCATGGCGTAATGTCTCCGGTTCTAGTCGCA
AGTATTCTACTTTATGCGACTAAAACACGCGACAAGAAAACGCCAGGAAAAGGGCAGGGCGGCAGCCTGT
CGCGTAACTTAGGACTTGTGCGACATGTCGTTTTCAGAAGACGGCTGCACTGAACGTCAGAAGCCGACTG
CACTATAGCAGCGGAGGGGTTGGATCAAAGTACTTTGATCCCGAGGGGAACCCTGTGGTTGGCATGCACA
TACAAATGGACGAACGGATAAACCT
