>Addgene plasmid #68628 | pMpGWB300 | addgene partial sequence | sequence record 151687 | 35S-promoter 5'-CTATCCTTCGCAAGACCCTTC-3'
CGCTGAAATCACCAGTCTCTCTCTACAAATCTATCTCTCTCGAGCATGGCGTCAATTAGTGGATGCGCAG
CTGTGCCTTTGAGCATAGCGAGCCTGGAGAAGGTGCAGCCATCGGCAAGGTCTTGTTGCAAGGGAGCTAA
AGAGCTAAAGGTGAGGAGTGGTTTCTTCTCGGGAGCCGCTCTGAGGGGACATGCATACAACACCTCTCGG
AAGACTGAGCGTTCACTGGAAGTGAAAGCCCAAGCTGTTAGCGAGAAGATCCAGTCTGCAGTCGATGTGA
GTGGACCACGGCTTAGCAGCGGGAAGTCACTCGTTGCACCAACCCCGTCCGACTTTCAGTCTCGCTACAA
GGATGACGAGCCCCGCAAAGGAGCCGACATTTTGGTGGAGGCTCTTGAGCGAGAAGGGATTAGAACGGTG
TTCGCTTATCCCGGCGGAGCGTCTATGGAGATTCACCAGGCTCTTACACGTTCCAGCAGCATCCGCAACA
TTCTCTGTCGCCACGAGCAGGGGGAGATTTTCGCTGCTGAAGGTTATGCTAAATCGTCTGGACGAGTAGG
GGTTTGTATAGCCACATCCGGTCCTGGAGCGACCAATCTTGTTACCGGGCTCGCTGATGCCCTCTTGGAC
AGTGTGCCACTAGTGGCCATTACAGGTCAAGTATCCAGTAGGATGATTGGTACCGATGCTTTTCAAGAAA
CTCCAATTGTGGAGGTTACGAGATCGATCACCAAGCACAATTACCTTGTTATGAACATTGATGACATCCC
TCGCGTAATCAGG
