>Addgene plasmid #68628 | pMpGWB300 | addgene partial sequence | sequence record 152523 | pCATseqR 5'-cgctcacaattccacacaac-3'
AGCCTGGGGTGCCTAATGAGTGAGCTAACTCACATTAGGCTGAATTAGGCGCGCCTATTTCTGAATTCAA
CACATTGCGGACGTTTTTAATGTACTGAATTAACGCCGAATTAATTCGGGGGATCTGGATTTTAGTACTG
GATTTTGGTTTTAGGAATTAGAAATTTTATTGATAGAAGTATTTTACAAATACAAATACATACTAAGGGT
TTCTTATATGCTCAACACATGAGCGAAACCCTATAGGAACCCTAATTCCCTTATCTGGGAACTACTCACA
CATTATTATGGAGAAACTCGAGTTAGTATATAGTCCTTCCATCACCCTCTGTGATAATCTCCTTAAAACT
TGCTCCCCCAGGAATCATAGGCAGAACGTGCTCCTGGTGGGGAACTATCACATCCAGTAAATAAGGACCG
GGAGAATCTAGCATAGTTTGAATTGCTGCTCTTAGTTCATCCTTCTTCACCACACGCGCATTTGGCACCT
TGAAACCGTCTGCAACTGTACAGAAGTCGGGGTAGATCTGCTCCTCGTGATCTGGATCACCTAAGTAAGT
ATGTGCTCTGTTGGCCTTGTAGAATCTATCCTCCAATTGTACGACCATTCCTAGATGTTGGTTGTTTAAG
ATCATGATCTTCACGGGTAACTTCTCCACAAAAATTGTAGCCAACTCCTGTACGTTCATCACAAAGCTAC
CATCGCCATCGATGTCGATCACAGGAATATCTGGTTGAGTTGCGGCAGCCCCCAAAGCAGAAGGAAGTCC
GAATCC
